Addgene plasmid #227911: pML600_COG8-C-term_XTEN80-mEGFP-3xHA_pTMPLT
Purpose: Homology repair template for genome engineering. Organelle endogenous marker expressing GFP and epitope tags for mass spectrometry.
Depositing lab: Manuel Leonetti. Depositing organization: Chan Zuckerberg Biohub. Publication: Global organelle profiling reveals subcellular localization and remodeling at proteome scale. Hein MY, Peng D, Todorova V, McCarthy F, Kim K, Liu C, Savy L, Januel C, Baltazar-Nunez R, Sekhar M, Vaid S, Bax S, Vangipuram M, Burgess J, Njoya L, Wang E, Ivanov IE, Byrum JR, Pradeep S, Gonzalez CG, Aniseia Y, Creery JS, McMorrow AH, Sunshine S, Yeung-Levy S, DeFelice BC, Mehta SB, Itzhak DN, Elias JE, Leonetti MD. Cell. 2024 Dec 26:S0092-8674(24)01344-8. doi: 10.1016/j.cell.2024.11.028. PubMed 39742809.
Backbone
  Vector backbone: pTwist Amp High Copy
  Backbone manufacturer: Twist Biosciences
  Vector type: CRISPR
Growth in bacteria
  Bacterial resistance: Ampicillin, 100 μg/mL
  Growth temperature: 37°C
  Growth strain: DH5alpha
  Copy number: High Copy
Gene/Insert
  Gene/Insert name: COG8 homology arms with XTEN80-mEGFP-3xHA for insertion at C terminus
  Species: H. sapiens (human)
  Cloning method: Gene Synthesis
Terms and licenses: Academic/Nonprofit Terms; Industry Terms: Not Available to Industry
How to cite: pML600_COG8-C-term_XTEN80-mEGFP-3xHA_pTMPLT was a gift from Manuel Leonetti (Addgene plasmid # 227911 ; http://n2t.net/addgene:227911 ; RRID:Addgene_227911)
