[The description below was written by a language model from this plasmid's Addgene catalogue record and pLannotate feature annotations shown in this document.]
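Description:
pML600_COG8-C-term_XTEN80-mEGFP-3xHA_pTMPLT is a CRISPR homology-directed repair donor plasmid built by gene synthesis in the pTwist Amp High Copy backbone. It is not an expression vector. The record lists no mammalian promoter, and the payload is intended to be copied into the human genome at the 3' end of the COG8 coding sequence, so that the tagged protein is expressed from the endogenous locus under its native regulation. In bacteria the roughly 4 kb plasmid is maintained through a high-copy ColE1/pUC-type origin and selected with ampicillin through the β-lactamase gene and its own promoter. The annotated attB1 site and short lacZα fragment appear to be backbone remnants with no stated role in the design.

The insert consists of human COG8 homology arms flanking an XTEN80-mEGFP-3xHA cassette. The annotation identifies a fragment of the COG8 coding sequence upstream of the tag, consistent with the left arm ending at the C terminus of the protein. An unannotated stretch follows where the XTEN80 flexible linker would be expected, then monomeric EGFP, and then HA epitope sequence. Only part of the 3xHA is detected by the annotation, and the downstream homology arm is not annotated as a feature. The guide RNA and nuclease needed for targeting are not part of this plasmid.

COG8 is a subunit required for normal Golgi function, so the knock-in yields an endogenous organelle marker. GFP allows localisation to be imaged in live cells, and the epitope tags support affinity capture for mass spectrometry, as used in organelle profiling studies.
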