Features (pLannotate 1.2.2; 8 found; start..end, strand, type, name):
    245..833     -  rep_origin     ori: high-copy-number ColE1/pMB1/pBR322/pUC origin of replication
    950..974     -  protein_bind   attB1: mutant version of attB; recombination site for the Gateway® BP reaction BP Clonase™
   1074..1934    -  CDS            AmpR: β-lactamase; bla; confers resistance to ampicillin, carbenicillin, and related antibiotics
   1935..2039    -  promoter       AmpR promoter: bla
   2126..2169    -  CDS            lacZα (fragment): LacZα fragment of β-galactosidase; lacZ fragment
   2285..2542    +  CDS            COG8 (fragment): COG8_HUMAN - Experimental evidence at protein level: Swiss-Prot protein existence level 1. Required for normal Golgi function. From Homo sapiens (Human).
   2849..3562    +  CDS            mEGFP: mEGFP is a basic (constitutively fluorescent) green fluorescent protein published in 2002, derived from Aequorea victoria. It has moderate acid sensitivity.
   3602..3628    +  CDS            3xHA (fragment): three tandem HA epitope tags
>Addgene plasmid #227911 | pML600_COG8-C-term_XTEN80-mEGFP-3xHA_pTMPLT | addgene full sequence | sequence record 453969 | Addgene NGS Result
AGGCTAGGTGGAGGCTCAGTGATGATAAGTCTGCGATGGTGGATGCATGTGTCATGGTCATAGCTGTTTC
CTGTGTGAAATTGTTATCCGCTCAGAGGGCACAATCCTATTCCGCGCTATCCGACAATCTCCAAGACATT
AGGTGGAGTTCAGTTCGGCGTATGGCATATGTCGCTGGAAAGAACATGTGAGCAAAAGGCCAGCAAAAGG
CCAGGAACCGTAAAAAGGCCGCGTTGCTGGCGTTTTTCCATAGGCTCCGCCCCCCTGACGAGCATCACAA
AAATCGACGCTCAAGTCAGAGGTGGCGAAACCCGACAGGACTATAAAGATACCAGGCGTTTCCCCCTGGA
AGCTCCCTCGTGCGCTCTCCTGTTCCGACCCTGCCGCTTACCGGATACCTGTCCGCCTTTCTCCCTTCGG
GAAGCGTGGCGCTTTCTCATAGCTCACGCTGTAGGTATCTCAGTTCGGTGTAGGTCGTTCGCTCCAAGCT
GGGCTGTGTGCACGAACCCCCCGTTCAGCCCGACCGCTGCGCCTTATCCGGTAACTATCGTCTTGAGTCC
AACCCGGTAAGACACGACTTATCGCCACTGGCAGCAGCCACTGGTAACAGGATTAGCAGAGCGAGGTATG
TAGGCGGTGCTACAGAGTTCTTGAAGTGGTGGCCTAACTACGGCTACACTAGAAGAACAGTATTTGGTAT
CTGCGCTCTGCTGAAGCCAGTTACCTTCGGAAAAAGAGTTGGTAGCTCTTGATCCGGCAAACAAACCACC
GCTGGTAGCGGTGGTTTTTTTGTTTGCAAGCAGCAGATTACGCGCAGAAAAAAAGGATCTCAAGAAGATC
CTTTGATCTTTTCTACGGGGTCTGACGCTCTATTCAACAAAGCCGCCGTCCCGTCAAGTCAGCGTAAATG
GGTAGGGGGCTTCAAATCGTCCTCGTGATACCAATTCGGAGCCTGCTTTTTTGTACAAACTTGTTGATAA
TGGCAATTCAAGGATCTTCACCTAGATCCTTTTAAATTAAAAATGAAGTTTTAAATCAATCTAAAGTATA
TATGAGTAAACTTGGTCTGACAGTTACCAATGCTTAATCAGTGAGGCACCTATCTCAGCGATCTGTCTAT
TTCGTTCATCCATAGTTGCCTGACTCCCCGTCGTGTAGATAACTACGATACGGGAGGGCTTACCATCTGG
CCCCAGTGCTGCAATGATACCGCGAGAGCCACGCTCACCGGCTCCAGATTTATCAGCAATAAACCAGCCA
GCCGGAAGGGCCGAGCGCAGAAGTGGTCCTGCAACTTTATCCGCCTCCATCCAGTCTATTAATTGTTGCC
GGGAAGCTAGAGTAAGTAGTTCGCCAGTTAATAGTTTGCGCAACGTTGTTGCCATTGCTACAGGCATCGT
GGTGTCACGCTCGTCGTTTGGTATGGCTTCATTCAGCTCCGGTTCCCAACGATCAAGGCGAGTTACATGA
TCCCCCATGTTGTGCAAAAAAGCGGTTAGCTCCTTCGGTCCTCCGATCGTTGTCAGAAGTAAGTTGGCCG
CAGTGTTATCACTCATGGTTATGGCAGCACTGCATAATTCTCTTACTGTCATGCCATCCGTAAGATGCTT
TTCTGTGACTGGTGAGTACTCAACCAAGTCATTCTGAGAATAGTGTATGCGGCGACCGAGTTGCTCTTGC
CCGGCGTCAATACGGGATAATACCGCGCCACATAGCAGAACTTTAAAAGTGCTCATCATTGGAAAACGTT
CTTCGGGGCGAAAACTCTCAAGGATCTTACCGCTGTTGAGATCCAGTTCGATGTAACCCACTCGTGCACC
CAACTGATCTTCAGCATCTTTTACTTTCACCAGCGTTTCTGGGTGAGCAAAAACAGGAAGGCAAAATGCC
GCAAAAAAGGGAATAAGGGCGACACGGAAATGTTGAATACTCATACTCTTCCTTTTTCAATATTATTGAA
GCATTTATCAGGGTTATTGTCTCATGAGCGGATACATATTTGAATGTATTTAGAAAAATAAACAAATAGG
GGTTCCGCGCACATTTCCCCGAAAAGTGCCAGATACCTGAAACAAAACCCATCGTACGGCCAAGGAAGTC
TCCAATAACTGTGATCCACCACAAGCGCCAGGGTTTTCCCAGTCACGACGTTGTAAAACGACGGCCAGTC
ATGCATAATCCGCACGCATCTGGAATAAGGAAGTGCCATTCCGCCTGACCTGGAGCTTACTGGTGTCACT
TCTTATTAGTAACTGTTTTCCATTTTGCTTTCCCCACGTCTGGGTTAGGCATTCCTCCCACTCAGCTCTC
CAAGTACGGTAACCTAGGGCATGTGAACATCGGCGCCATTCAGGAGCCCCTCGCCTTTATCCTGCCAAAG
AGAGAGACGCTTTTCACCCTGGATGACCAGGCGCTGGGGCCCGAGCTCACAGCTCCAGCACCAGAGCCTC
CCGCCGAGGAGCCACGCCTGGAGCCCGCGGGCCCAGCCTGCCCGGAGGGAGGGCGAGCGGAGACGCAGGC
CGAACCGCCCAGCGTGGGGCCCTCTGGTGGTACTTCCGGGGGAGGGCCGAGCTCTGGCGCACCCCCACCA
AGTGGAGGGTCACCTGCCGGGTCCCCAACATCTACTGAAGAAGGCACCAGCGAATCCGCAACGCCCGAGT
CAGGCCCTGGTACCTCCACAGAACCATCTGAAGGTAGTGCGCCTGGTTCCCCAGCTGGAAGCCCTACTTC
CACCGAAGAAGGCACGTCAACCGAACCAAGTGAAGGATCTGCCCCTGGGACCAGCACTGAACCATCTGAG
GGTGGCGGATTGGAAGTTTTGTTTCAAGGTCCAGGATCTAACGGCAGCGTGAGCAAGGGCGAGGAGCTGT
TCACCGGGGTGGTGCCCATCCTGGTCGAGCTGGACGGCGACGTAAACGGCCACAAGTTCAGCGTGTCCGG
CGAGGGCGAGGGCGATGCCACCTACGGCAAGCTGACCCTGAAGTTCATCTGCACCACCGGCAAGCTGCCC
GTGCCCTGGCCCACCCTCGTGACCACCCTGACCTACGGCGTGCAGTGCTTCAGCCGCTACCCCGACCACA
TGAAGCAGCACGACTTCTTCAAGTCCGCCATGCCCGAAGGCTACGTCCAGGAGCGCACCATCTTCTTCAA
GGACGACGGCAACTACAAGACCCGCGCCGAGGTGAAGTTCGAGGGCGACACCCTGGTGAACCGCATCGAG
CTGAAGGGCATCGACTTCAAGGAGGACGGCAACATCCTGGGGCACAAGCTGGAGTACAACTACAACAGCC
ACAACGTCTATATCATGGCCGACAAGCAGAAGAACGGCATCAAGGTGAACTTCAAGATCCGCCACAACAT
CGAGGACGGCAGCGTGCAGCTCGCCGACCACTACCAGCAGAACACCCCCATCGGCGACGGCCCCGTGCTG
CTGCCCGACAACCACTACCTGAGCACCCAGTCCAAGCTGAGCAAAGACCCCAACGAGAAGCGCGATCACA
TGGTCCTGCTGGAGTTCGTGACCGCCGCCGGGATCACTCTCGGCATGGACGAGCTGTACAAGGCTGGAGC
TGGCTATCCATACGATGTTCCAGATTACGCTTATCCGTATGACGTCCCGGACTATGCATACCCCTATGAT
GTACCCGACTACGCCGGTGCAGGGAGTGGAAGTTAGCCGGCGTCCCCTGCCTCCAGAACGCGGTGCGTGA
GGTTCCCGGCGCGGGGTGGCCAGGACTGCCTCGCCCTGGAAGGTCCGGGGCGGGTTCGGGAGGCGGGAAG
GCGCTCCCGGGAGGAGAGCGGAAGGGGGCGGTGCTCACTGCCAGTCTAAGCAGGAAGGCGGGGATCCAGT
CGCGGCTTCGCTGTGTGCTGGCCGACGGCGCTTCCCGGCGTGCCCCGCGCTGCGGCCGGAAGGGGCGGGC
CGGGTCACTGTTAAGGGGGCCGCCATGGCCCGGCTGTGGGGCGCGCTGAGTCTCGTCAGAAGACCGTCAG
TGA
